>Addgene plasmid #74098 | pBP-TL9 | depositor full sequence | sequence record 139439 | TL9 RBS
TCTAAGAAACCATTATTATCATGACATTAACCTATAAAAATAGGCGTATCACGAGGCAGAATTTCAGATA
AAAAAAATCCTTAGCTTTCGCTAAGGATGATTTCTGGAATTCGCGGCCGCTTCTAGAACGTCTCAATCTC
TATTTGACGGCTAGCTCAGTCCTAGGTACAGTGCTAGCGGTCTCAGTACAGATCTAATAATTTTGTTTAA
CTTTAAAAAGATACATATGAGACCGCGTAAAGGAGAAGAACTTTTCACTGGAGTTGTCCCAATTCTTGTT
GAATTAGATGGTGATGTTAATGGGCACAAATTTTCTGTCAGTGGAGAGGGTGAAGGTGATGCAACATACG
GAAAACTTACCCTTAAATTTATTTGCACTACTGGAAAACTACCTGTTCCATGGCCAACACTTGTCACTAC
TTTCGGTTATGGTGTTCAATGCTTTGCGAGATACCCAGATCATATGAAACAGCATGACTTTTTCAAGAGT
GCCATGCCCGAAGGTTATGTACAGGAAAGAACTATATTTTTCAAAGATGACGGGAACTACAAGACACGTG
CTGAAGTCAAGTTTGAAGGTGATACCCTTGTTAATAGAATCGAGTTAAAAGGTATTGATTTTAAAGAAGA
TGGAAACATTCTTGGACACAAATTGGAATACAACTATAACTCACACAATGTATACATCATGGCAGACAAA
CAAAAGAATGGAATCAAAGTTAACTTCAAAATTAGACACAACATTGAAGATGGAAGCGTTCAACTAGCAG
ACCATTATCAACAAAATACTCCAATTGGCGATGGCCCTGTCCTTTTACCAGACAACCATTACCTGTCCAC
ACAATCTGCCCTTTCGAAAGATCCCAACGAAAAGAGAGATCACATGGTCCTTCTTGAGTTTGTAACAGCT
GCTGGGATTACACATGGCATGGATGAACTATACAAATAATCGACCAGGCATCAAATAAAACGAAAGGCTC
AGTCGAAAGACTGGGCCTTTCGTTTTATCTGTTGTTTGTCGGTGAACGCTCTCTACTAGAGTCACACTGG
CTCACCTTCGGGTGGGCCTTTCTGCGTTTATATGTTTGCCAGAGACGCTGCAGTCCGGCAAAAAAGGGCA
AGGTGTCACCACCCTGCCCTTTTTCTTTAAAACCGAAAAGATTACTTCGCGTTATGCAGGCTTCCTCGCT
CACTGACTCGCTGCGCTCGGTCGTTCGGCTGCGGCGAGCGGTATCAGCTCACTCAAAGGCGGTAATACGG
TTATCCACAGAATCAGGGGATAACGCAGGAAAGAACATGTGAGCAAAAGGCCAGCAAAAGGCCAGGAACC
GTAAAAAGGCCGCGTTGCTGGCGTTTTTCCACAGGCTCCGCCCCCCTGACGAGCATCACAAAAATCGACG
CTCAAGTCAGAGGTGGCGAAACCCGACAGGACTATAAAGATACCAGGCGTTTCCCCCTGGAAGCTCCCTC
GTGCGCTCTCCTGTTCCGACCCTGCCGCTTACCGGATACCTGTCCGCCTTTCTCCCTTCGGGAAGCGTGG
CGCTTTCTCATAGCTCACGCTGTAGGTATCTCAGTTCGGTGTAGGTCGTTCGCTCCAAGCTGGGCTGTGT
GCACGAACCCCCCGTTCAGCCCGACCGCTGCGCCTTATCCGGTAACTATCGTCTTGAGTCCAACCCGGTA
AGACACGACTTATCGCCACTGGCAGCAGCCACTGGTAACAGGATTAGCAGAGCGAGGTATGTAGGCGGTG
CTACAGAGTTCTTGAAGTGGTGGCCTAACTACGGCTACACTAGAAGAACAGTATTTGGTATCTGCGCTCT
GCTGAAGCCAGTTACCTTCGGAAAAAGAGTTGGTAGCTCTTGATCCGGCAAACAAACCACCGCTGGTAGC
GGTGGTTTTTTTGTTTGCAAGCAGCAGATTACGCGCAGAAAAAAAGGATCTCAAGAAGATCCTTTGATCT
TTTCTACGGGGTCTGACGCTCAGTGGAACGAAAACTCACGTTAAGGGATTTTGGTCATGAGATTATCAAA
AAGGATCTTCACCTAGATCCTTTTAAATTAAAAATGAAGTTTTAAATCAATCTAAAGTATATATGAGTAA
ACTTGGTCTGACAGCTCGAGGCTTGGATTCTCACCAATAAAAAACGCCCGGCGGCAACCGAGCGTTCTGA
ACAAATCCAGATGGAGTTCTGAGGTCATTACTGGATCTATCAACAGGAGTCCAAGCGAGCTCGATATCAA
ATTACGCCCCGCCCTGCCACTCATCGCAGTACTGTTGTAATTCATTAAGCATTCTGCCGACATGGAAGCC
ATCACAAACGGCATGATGAACCTGAATCGCCAGCGGCATCAGCACCTTGTCGCCTTGCGTATAATATTTG
CCCATGGTGAAAACGGGGGCGAAGAAGTTGTCCATATTGGCCACGTTTAAATCAAAACTGGTGAAACTCA
CCCAGGGATTGGCTGACACGAAAAACATATTCTCAATAAACCCTTTAGGGAAATAGGCCAGGTTTTCACC
GTAACACGCCACATCTTGCGAATATATGTGTAGAAACTGCCGGAAATCGTCGTGGTATTCACTCCAGAGC
GATGAAAACGTTTCAGTTTGCTCATGGAAAACGGTGTAACAAGGGTGAACACTATCCCATATCACCAGCT
CACCGTCTTTCATTGCCATACGAAATTCCGGATGAGCATTCATCAGGCGGGCAAGAATGTGAATAAAGGC
CGGATAAAACTTGTGCTTATTTTTCTTTACGGTCTTTAAAAAGGCCGTAATATCCAGCTGAACGGTCTGG
TTATAGGTACATTGAGCAACTGACTGAAATGCCTCAAAATGTTCTTTACGATGCCATTGGGATATATCAA
CGGTGGTATATCCAGTGATTTTTTTCTCCATTTTAGCTTCCTTAGCTCCTGAAAATCTCGATAACTCAAA
AAATACGCCCGGTAGTGATCTTATTTCATTATGGTGAAAGTTGGAACCTCTTACGTGCCCGATCAACTCG
AGTGCCACCTGACG
Features (pLannotate 1.2.2; 11 found; start..end, strand, type, name):
     61..104     -  terminator     bacterial terminator: putative bacterial transcription terminator
    107..126     +  misc_feature   BioBrick prefix: BioBrick prefix for parts that start with "ATG"
    144..168     +  promoter       J23119(SpeI) promoter (fragment): bacterial promoter (Registry of Standard Biological Parts BBa J23119) modified to end with an SpeI site
    236..946     +  CDS            hfriFP: hfriFP is a fluorescent protein published in 2013, derived from Herbaspirillum frisingense.
    962..1033    +  terminator     rrnB T1 terminator: transcription terminator T1 from the E. coli rrnB gene
   1049..1076    +  terminator     T7Te terminator: phage T7 early transcription terminator
   1104..1161    +  terminator     his operon terminator: This putative transcriptin terminator from the E. coli his operon has a 2-bp deletion introduced during synthesis. Its efficiency has not been determined.
   1356..1944    -  rep_origin     ori: high-copy-number ColE1/pMB1/pBR322/pUC origin of replication
   2127..2221    -  terminator     lambda t0 terminator: transcription terminator from phage lambda
   2245..2901    -  CDS            cat: CAT_ECOLX - Experimental evidence at protein level: Swiss-Prot protein existence level 1. This enzyme is an effector of chloramphenicol resistance in bacteria. From Escherichia coli. This protein is used as a marker in many commonly used cloning vectors, such as pACYC184.
   2902..2999    -  promoter       cat promoter: promoter of the E. coli cat gene encoding chloramphenicol acetyltransferase
