[The description below was written by a language model from this plasmid's Addgene catalogue record and pLannotate feature annotations shown in this document.]
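Description:
pBP-TL9 is a basic-part ("bioparts") plasmid from the EcoFlex MoClo kit for modular Golden Gate assembly in E. coli. It is built on a modified iGEM pSB1C3 backbone, in which the region between XbaI and PstI was altered and a silent change was made in the chloramphenicol acetyltransferase gene to remove an internal BsmBI site, keeping the vector compatible with Type IIS cloning. It is propagated as a high-copy plasmid from a ColE1/pUC-type origin and selected with chloramphenicol through the cat gene and its native promoter. Terminators, including lambda t0 and a his operon terminator, flank and insulate the cloning region.

The catalogued payload is TL9, a short synthetic ribosome binding site described as a weak Shine-Dalgarno sequence. It is held as a 42 bp part between two BsaI sites that are retained, so it can be released and combined with promoter, coding and terminator parts to tune translation strength in assembled transcription units. The catalogue lists no promoter for the part itself.

The records differ in size. The catalogue gives a total of 2134 bp, whereas the depositor's full sequence is 3,024 nt and includes more than the isolated RBS. The feature table shows a fragment of the constitutive J23119 promoter, a fluorescent protein coding sequence, and rrnB T1 and T7Te terminators. This agrees with the depositor's comment that the plasmid contains TL9 upstream of GFP. The automated annotation labels the reporter hfriFP rather than GFP, so its exact identity is uncertain from the record. The sequenced form therefore appears to be a characterisation construct in which reporter fluorescence reads out RBS strength.
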