Addgene plasmid #74098: pBP-TL9
Purpose: TL9 RBS (AAAAAG)
Depositing lab: Paul Freemont. Depositing organization: Imperial College London. Publication: EcoFlex: A Multifunctional MoClo Kit for E. coli Synthetic Biology. Moore SJ, Lai HE, Kelwick RJ, Chee SM, Bell DJ, Polizzi KM, Freemont PS. ACS Synth Biol. 2016 May 2. 10.1021/acssynbio.6b00031 PubMed 27096716.
Backbone
  Vector backbone: pSB1C3
  Backbone manufacturer: iGEM
  Backbone size w/o insert (bp): 2044
  Total vector size (bp): 2134
  Modifications to backbone: Modifications between XbaI and PstI from original pSB1C3 plasmid. CAT gene - C435G (nucleotide) - silent mutagenesis to remove BsmBI site
  Vector type: Bacterial Expression, Synthetic Biology
Growth in bacteria
  Bacterial resistance: Chloramphenicol, 25 μg/mL
  Growth temperature: 37°C
  Growth strain: DH5alpha
  Copy number: High Copy
Gene/Insert
  Gene/Insert name: TL9 RBS (alt name: Shine-Dalgarno sequence (weak))
  Species: Synthetic
  Insert size (bp): 42
  Promoter: None
  Cloning method: Restriction Enzyme; 5′ cloning site BsaI (not destroyed); 3′ cloning site BsaI (not destroyed)
  Sequencing primers: 5′ tgccacctgacgtctaagaa
Terms and licenses: Academic/Nonprofit Terms; Industry Terms: Not Available to Industry
Depositor comments: This plasmid contains the TL9 RBS upstream of GFP.
How to cite: pBP-TL9 was a gift from Paul Freemont (Addgene plasmid # 74098 ; http://n2t.net/addgene:74098 ; RRID:Addgene_74098)
