>Addgene plasmid #74098 | pBP-TL9 | addgene partial sequence | sequence record 140498 | RNAde-BB-2R 5'-attaccgcctttgagtgagc -3'
CGCAGCGAGTCAGTGAGCGAGGAAGCCTGCATAACGCGAAGTAATCTTTTCGGTTTTAAAGAAAAAGGGC
AGGGTGGTGACACCTTGCCCTTTTTTGCCGGACTGCAGCGTCTCTGGCAAACATATAAACGCAGAAAGGC
CCACCCGAAGGTGAGCCAGTGTGACTCTAGTAGAGAGCGTTCACCGACAAACAACAGATAAAACGAAAGG
CCCAGTCTTTCGACTGAGCCTTTCGTTTTATTTGATGCCTGGTCGATTATTTGTATAGTTCATCCATGCC
ATGTGTAATCCCAGCAGCTGTTACAAACTCAAGAAGGACCATGTGATCTCTCTTTTCGTTGGGATCTTTC
GAAAGGGCAGATTGTGTGGACAGGTAATGGTTGTCTGGTAAAAGGACAGGGCCATCGCCAATTGGAGTAT
TTTGTTGATAATGGTCTGCTAGTTGAACGCTTCCATCTTCAATGTTGTGTCTAATTTTGAAGTTAACTTT
GATTCCATTCTTTTGTTTGTCTGCCATGATGTATACATTGTGTGAGTTATAGTTGTATTCCAATTTGTGT
CCAAGAATGTTTCCATCTTCTTTAAAATCAATACCTTTTAACTCGATTCTATTAACAAGGGTATCACCTT
CAAACTTGACTTCAGCACGTGTCTTGTAGTTCCCGTCATCTTTGAAAAATATAGTTCTTTCCTGTACATA
ACCTTCGGGCATGGCACTCTTGAAAAAGTCATGCTGTTTCATATGATCTGGGTATCTCGCAAAGCATTGA
ACACCATAACCGAAAGTAGTGACAAGTGTTGGCCATGGAACAGGTAGTTTTCCAGTAGTGCAAATAAATT
TAAGGGTAAGTTTTCCGTATGTTGCATCACCTTCACCCTCTCCACTGACAGAA
