>Addgene plasmid #74098 | pBP-TL9 | addgene partial sequence | sequence record 141018 | RNAde-BB-1F 5'-tgccacctgacgtctaagaa-3'
ATAGGCGTATCACGAGGCAGAATTTCAGATAAAAAAAATCCTTAGCTTTCGCTAAGGATGATTTCTGGAA
TTCGCGGCCGCTTCTAGAACGTCTCAATCTCTATTTGACGGCTAGCTCAGTCCTAGGTACAGTGCTAGCG
GTCTCAGTACAGATCTAATAATTTTGTTTAACTTTAAAAAGATACATATGAGACCGCGTAAAGGAGAAGA
ACTTTTCACTGGAGTTGTCCCAATTCTTGTTGAATTAGATGGTGATGTTAATGGGCACAAATTTTCTGTC
AGTGGAGAGGGTGAAGGTGATGCAACATACGGAAAACTTACCCTTAAATTTATTTGCACTACTGGAAAAC
TACCTGTTCCATGGCCAACACTTGTCACTACTTTCGGTTATGGTGTTCAATGCTTTGCGAGATACCCAGA
TCATATGAAACAGCATGACTTTTTCAAGAGTGCCATGCCCGAAGGTTATGTACAGGAAAGAACTATATTT
TTCAAAGATGACGGGAACTACAAGACACGTGCTGAAGTCAAGTTTGAAGGTGATACCCTTGTTAATAGAA
TCGAGTTAAAAGGTATTGATTTTAAAGAAGATGGAAACATTCTTGGACACAAATTGGAATACAACTATAA
CTCACACAATGTATACATCATGGCAGACAAACAAAAGAATGGAATCAAAGTTAACTTCAAAATTAGACAC
AACATTGAAGATGGAAGCGTTCAACTAGCAGACCATTATCAACAAAATACTCCAATTGGCGATGGCCCTG
TCCTTTTACCAGACAACCATTACCTGTC
